Addgene plasmid #203979: pAGW-Fray
Purpose: GFP-Fray under actin promoter for cell culture
Depositing lab: Andreas Jenny. Depositing organization: Albert Einstein College of Medicine.
Backbone
  Vector backbone: pAGW
  Backbone manufacturer: Drosphila gateway collection
  Vector type: Insect Expression
  Selectable markers: White+
Growth in bacteria
  Bacterial resistance: Ampicillin, 100 μg/mL
  Growth temperature: 37°C
  Growth strain: DH5alpha
  Copy number: High Copy
Gene/Insert
  Gene/Insert name: Frayed
  Species: D. melanogaster (fly)
  Entrez Gene: fray (a.k.a. Dmel_CG7693, 4624, CG7693, Dmel\CG7693, Dosr1, Fray, STE20-like/SPAK, dOSR1, dSTRAD, l(3)07551, lag)
  Tag / fusion protein: EGFP (N terminal on insert)
  Cloning method: Gateway Cloning
Terms and licenses: Academic/Nonprofit Terms; Industry Terms: Not Available to Industry
Depositor comments: Lab plasmid #1123
How to cite: pAGW-Fray was a gift from Andreas Jenny (Addgene plasmid # 203979 ; http://n2t.net/addgene:203979 ; RRID:Addgene_203979)
