[The description below was written by a language model from this plasmid's Addgene catalogue record and pLannotate feature annotations shown in this document.]
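Description:
pAGW-Fray is an insect expression plasmid built on the pAGW destination vector of the Drosophila Gateway collection. It drives constitutive expression of EGFP-tagged Frayed in cultured Drosophila cells. In E. coli it is maintained as a high-copy plasmid through a ColE1/pUC-type origin and selected with ampicillin via the β-lactamase (AmpR) gene. The catalogue lists White+ as a selectable marker, but the annotated 7.9 kb sequence shows no white gene or transposon elements. This is consistent with a plasmid meant for cell transfection rather than for fly transgenesis.

The expression cassette begins with the Drosophila actin 5C (Ac5) promoter, a strong constitutive promoter in fly cell lines. The promoter is followed by the EGFP coding sequence, which is joined through an attB1 site to the insert, with attB2 on the far side. These attB sites are the scars left by the Gateway LR reaction that moved the fray open reading frame from an entry clone into the destination vector, placing EGFP at the N terminus of the protein. The insert is D. melanogaster frayed (fray, CG7693), a STE20-like kinase of the SPAK/OSR1 family. The automated annotation labels this region as human OXSR1, which most likely reflects homology to the mammalian kinase rather than a human insert. Downstream, SV40 sequences containing the small t intron and the SV40 polyadenylation signal provide transcript processing and termination. The short small t, large T, NLS, Exo and lacI hits are fragments of backbone sequence and not functional genes.

The plasmid is intended for expressing GFP-Fray in cell culture, where the fluorescent tag allows the kinase to be visualised or detected.
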