Features (pLannotate 1.2.2; 15 found; start..end, strand, type, name):
     30..104     +  CDS            small t antigen (fragment): SV40 (simian virus 40) small t antigen
    106..171     +  intron         small t intron: SV40 (simian virus 40) small t antigen intron
    301..321     +  CDS            SV40 NLS: nuclear localization signal of SV40 (simian virus 40) large T antigen
    640..723     +  CDS            large T antigen (fragment): large T antigen from SV40 (simian virus 40)
    746..880     +  polyA_signal   SV40 poly(A) signal: SV40 polyadenylation signal
    898..960     -  CDS            Exo (fragment): 5' to 3' double-stranded DNA exonuclease in the λ Red system; exo; creates 3' single-stranded DNA tails
    959..976     +  promoter       AmpR promoter (fragment): bla
    977..1837    +  CDS            AmpR: β-lactamase; bla; confers resistance to ampicillin, carbenicillin, and related antibiotics
   2008..2596    +  rep_origin     ori: high-copy-number ColE1/pMB1/pBR322/pUC origin of replication
   2779..2832    +  CDS            lacI (fragment): lac repressor; lacI; The lac repressor binds to the lac operator to inhibit transcription in E. coli. This inhibition can be relieved by adding lactose or isopropyl-β-D-thiogalactopyranoside (IPTG).
   2918..5427    +  promoter       Ac5 promoter: Drosophila melanogaster actin 5C promoter
   5471..6187    +  CDS            EGFP: EGFP is a basic (constitutively fluorescent) green fluorescent protein published in 1996, derived from Aequorea victoria. It is reported to be a rapidly-maturing weak dimer with moderate acid sensitivity.
   6197..6221    +  protein_bind   attB1: mutant version of attB; recombination site for the Gateway® BP reaction BP Clonase™
   6347..7909    +  CDS            OXSR1: OXSR1_HUMAN - Also known as KIAA1101 From Homo sapiens (Human).
   7936..14      -  protein_bind   attB2 (across the origin): mutant version of attB; recombination site for the Gateway® BP reaction BP Clonase™
>Addgene plasmid #203979 | pAGW-Fray | addgene full sequence | sequence record 403220 | Addgene NGS Result
TTGTACAAAGTGGTGACGTAAGCTAGCAGGATCTTTGTGAAGGAACCTTACTTCTGTGGTGTGACATAAT
TGGACAAACTACCTACAGAGATTTAAAGCTCTAAGGTAAATATAAAATTTTTAAGTGTATAATGTGTTAA
ACTACTGATTCTAATTGTTTGTGTATTTTAGATTCCAACCTATGGAACTGATGAATGGGAGCAGTGGTGG
AATGCCTTTAATGAGGAAAACCTGTTTTGCTCAGAAGAAATGCCATCTAGTGATGATGAGGCTACTGCTG
ACTCTCAACATTCTACTCCTCCAAAAAAGAAGAGAAAGGTAGAAGACCCCAAGGACTTTCCTTCAGAATT
GCTAAGTTTTTTGAGTCATGCTGTGTTTAGTAATAGAACTCTTGCTTGCTTTGCTATTTACACCACAAAG
GAAAAAGCTGCACTGCTATACAAGAAAATTATGGAAAAATATTCTGTAACCTTTATAAGTAGGCATAACA
GTTATAATCATAACATACTGTTTTTTCTTACTCCACACAGGCATAGAGTGTCTGCTATTAATAACTATGC
TCAAAAATTGTGTACCTTTAGCTTTTTAATTTGTAAAGGGGTTAATAAGGAATATTTGATGTATAGTGCC
TTGACTAGAGATCATAATCAGCCATACCACATTTGTAGAGGTTTTACTTGCTTTAAAAAACCTCCCACAC
CTCCCCCTGAACCTGAAACATAAAATGAATGCAATTGTTGTTGTTAACTTGTTTATTGCAGCTTATAATG
GTTACAAATAAAGCAATAGCATCACAAATTTCACAAATAAAGCATTTTTTTCACTGCATTCTAGTTGTGG
TTTGTCCAAACTCATCAATGTATCTTATCATGTCTGGATCCCGTTTAAACTACGCGTAATTCAAACAGGG
TTCTGGCGTCGTTCTCGTACTGTTTTCCCCAGGCCAGTGCTTTAGCGTTATTGAAAAAGGAAGAGTATGA
GTATTCAACATTTCCGTGTCGCCCTTATTCCCTTTTTTGCGGCATTTTGCCTTCCTGTTTTTGCTCACCC
AGAAACGCTGGTGAAAGTAAAAGATGCTGAAGATCAGTTGGGTGCACGAGTGGGTTACATCGAACTGGAT
CTCAACAGCGGTAAGATCCTTGAGAGTTTTCGCCCCGAAGAACGTTTTCCAATGATGAGCACTTTTAAAG
TTCTGCTATGTGGCGCGGTATTATCCCGTATTGACGCCGGGCAAGAGCAACTCGGTCGCCGCATACACTA
TTCTCAGAATGACTTGGTTGAGTACTCACCAGTCACAGAAAAGCATCTTACGGATGGCATGACAGTAAGA
GAATTATGCAGTGCTGCCATAACCATGAGTGATAACACTGCGGCCAACTTACTTCTGACAACGATCGGAG
GACCGAAGGAGCTAACCGCTTTTTTGCACAACATGGGGGATCATGTAACTCGCCTTGATCGTTGGGAACC
GGAGCTGAATGAAGCCATACCAAACGACGAGCGTGACACCACGATGCCTGTAGCAATGGCAACAACGTTG
CGCAAACTATTAACTGGCGAACTACTTACTCTAGCTTCCCGGCAACAATTAATAGACTGGATGGAGGCGG
ATAAAGTTGCAGGACCACTTCTGCGCTCGGCCCTTCCGGCTGGCTGGTTTATTGCTGATAAATCTGGAGC
CGGTGAGCGTGGGTCTCGCGGTATCATTGCAGCACTGGGGCCAGATGGTAAGCCCTCCCGTATCGTAGTT
ATCTACACGACGGGGAGTCAGGCAACTATGGATGAACGAAATAGACAGATCGCTGAGATAGGTGCCTCAC
TGATTAAGCATTGGTAACTGTCAGACCAAGTTTACTCATATATACTTTAGATTGATTTAAAACTTCATTT
TTAATTTAAAAGGATCTAGGTGAAGATCCTTTTTGATAATCTCATGACCAAAATCCCTTAACGTGAGTTT
TCGTTCCACTGAGCGTCAGACCCCGTAGAAAAGATCAAAGGATCTTCTTGAGATCCTTTTTTTCTGCGCG
TAATCTGCTGCTTGCAAACAAAAAAACCACCGCTACCAGCGGTGGTTTGTTTGCCGGATCAAGAGCTACC
AACTCTTTTTCCGAAGGTAACTGGCTTCAGCAGAGCGCAGATACCAAATACTGTTCTTCTAGTGTAGCCG
TAGTTAGGCCACCACTTCAAGAACTCTGTAGCACCGCCTACATACCTCGCTCTGCTAATCCTGTTACCAG
TGGCTGCTGCCAGTGGCGATAAGTCGTGTCTTACCGGGTTGGACTCAAGACGATAGTTACCGGATAAGGC
GCAGCGGTCGGGCTGAACGGGGGGTTCGTGCACACAGCCCAGCTTGGAGCGAACGACCTACACCGAACTG
AGATACCTACAGCGTGAGCTATGAGAAAGCGCCACGCTTCCCGAAGGGAGAAAGGCGGACAGGTATCCGG
TAAGCGGCAGGGTCGGAACAGGAGAGCGCACGAGGGAGCTTCCAGGGGGAAACGCCTGGTATCTTTATAG
TCCTGTCGGGTTTCGCCACCTCTGACTTGAGCGTCGATTTTTGTGATGCTCGTCAGGGGGGCGGAGCCTA
TGGAAAAACGCCAGCAACGCGGCCTTTTTACGGTTCCTGGCCTTTTGCTGGCCTTTTGCTCACATGTTCT
TTCCTGCGTTATCCCCTGATTCTGTGGATAACCGTATTACCGCCTTTGAGTGAGCTGATACCGCTCGCCG
CAGCCGAACGACCGAGCGCAGCGAGTCAGTGAGCGAGGAAGCGGAAGAGCGCCCAATACGCAAACCGCCT
CTCCCCGCGCGTTGGCCGATTCATTAATGCAGGCAACTCGTGAAAGGTAGGCGGATCAGCGGCCGCAGCA
TGCAATTCTATATTCTAAAAACACAAATGATACTTCTAAAAAAAAATCATGAATGGCATCAACTCTGAAT
CAAATCTTTGCAGATGCACCTACTTCTCATTTCCACTGTCACATCATTTTTCCAGATCTCGCTGCCTGTT
ATGTGGCCCACAAACCAAGACACGTTTTATGGCCATTAAAGCTGGCTGATCGTCGCCAAACACCAAATAC
ATAATGAATATGTACACATTCGAGAAAGAAGCGATCAAAGAAGCGTCTTCGGGCGGAGTAGGAGAATGCG
GAGGAGAAGGAGAACGAGCTGATCTAGTATCTCTCCACAATCCAATGCCAACTGACCAACTGGCCATATT
CGGAGCAATTTGAAGCCAATTTCCATCGCCTGGCGATCGCTCCATTCTTGGCTATATGTTTTTCACCGTT
ACCCGGGGCCATTTTCAAAGACTCGTCGGCAAGATAAGATTGTGTCACTCGCTGTCTCTCTTCATTTGTC
GAAGAATGCTGAGGAATTTCGCGATGACGTCGGCGAGTATTTTGAAGAATGAGAATAATTTGTATTTATA
CGAAAATCAGTTAGTGGAATTTTCTACAAAAACATGTTATCTATAGATAATTTTGTTGCAAAATATGTTG
ACTATGACAAAGATTGTATGTATATACCTTTAATGTATTCTCATTTTCTTATGTATTTATAATGGCAATG
ATGATACTGATGATATTTTAAGATGATGCCAGACCAAAAGGCTTGAATTTCTGCGTCTTTTGCCGAACGC
AGTGCATGTGCAATTGTTGTTTTTTGGAATATTCAATTTTCGGACTGTCCGCTTTGATTTCAGTTTCTTG
GCTTATTCAAAAAGCAAAGTAAAGCCAAAAAAGCGAGATGGCAATACCAAATGCGGCAAAACGGTAGTGG
AAGGAAAGGGGTGCGGGGCAGCGGAAGGAAGGGTGGGGCGGGGCGTGGCGGGGTCTGTGGCTGGGCGCGA
CGTCACCGACGTTGGAGCCACTCCTTTGACCATGTGTGCGTGTGTGTATTATTCGTGTCTCGCCACTCGC
CGGTTGTTTTTTTCTTTTTATGCTGCGCTCTCTCTAGCGCCATCTCGCTTACGCATGCTCAACGCACCGC
ATGTTGCCGTTTCCTTTTATGCGTCATTTTGGCTCGAAATAGGCAATTATTTAAACAAAGATTAGTCAAC
GAAAACGCTAAAATAAATAAGTCTACAATATGGTTACTTATTGCCATGTGTGTGCAGCCAACGATAGCAA
CAAAAGCAACAACACAGGTGGCTTTCCCTCTTTCACTTTTTGTTTGCAAGCCGCGTGCGAGCAAGACGGC
ACGACCGGCAAACGCAATTACGCTGACAAAGAGCAGACGAAGTTTTGGCGAAAAACATCAAGGCGCCTGA
TACGAATGCATTTGCAATAACAATTGCGATATTTAATATTGTTTATGAAGCTGTTTGACTTCAAAACACA
CAAAAAAAAAAATAAAACAAATTATTTGAAAGAGAATTAGGAATCGGACGCTTATCGTTAGGGTAACAAC
AAGAAATGCTTACTGAGTCACAGCCTCTGGAAAACTGCCGCAAGCCAGAGAGAGAGAGAAAAAGAGGGAG
AGCAGCTTAGACCGCATGTGCTTGTGTGTGAGGCGTCTCTCTCTTCGTCTCTGTTGCGCAAACGCATAGA
CTGCACTGAAAAAATCGATTACCTATTTTTTATGAATGAATATTTGCACTATTACTATTCAAAACTATTA
AGATAGCAATCACATTCAATAGCCAAATACTATACCACCTGAGCGATGCAACGAAATGATCAATTTGAGC
AAAAATGCTGCATATTTAGGACGGCATCATTATAGAAATGCTTCTTGCTGTGTACTTTTCTCTCGTCTGG
CAGCTGTTTCGCCGTTATTGTTAAAACCGGCTTAAGTTAGGTGTGTTTTCTACGACTAGTGAATGCCCTA
CTAGAAGATGTGTGTTGCACAAAATGTCCCTGGAATAACCAATTTGAAGTGCAGATAGCAGTAAACGTAA
GCTAATATGAATATTATTTAACTGTAATGTTTTAATATCGCTGGACATTACTAATAAACCCACTATAAAC
ACATGTACATATGTATGTTTTGGCATACAATGAGTAGTTGGGGAAAAAATGTGTAAAAGCACCGTGACCA
TCACAGCATAAAGATAACCAGCTGAAGTATCGAATATGAGTAACCCCCAAATTGAATCACATGCCGCAAC
TGATAGGACCCATGGAAGTACACTCTTCATGGCGATATACAAGACACACACAAGCACGAACACCCAGTTG
CGGAGGAAATTCTCCGTAAATGAAAACCCAATCGGCGAACAATTCATACCCATATATGGTAAAAGTTTTG
AACGCGACTTGAGAGCGGAGAGCATTGCGGCTGATAAGGTTTTAGCGCTAAGCGGGCTTTATAAAACGGG
CTGCGGGACCAGTTTTCATATCACTACCGTTTGAGTTCTTGTGCTGTGTGGATACTCCTCCCGACACAAA
GCCGCTCCATCAGCCAGCAGTCGTCTAATCCAGAGACCCCGGATCCAGATATCGAGGCCTGTCTAGAGAA
GCCCGCCACCATGGTGAGCAAGGGCGAGGAGCTGTTCACCGGGGTGGTGCCCATCCTGGTCGAGCTGGAC
GGCGACGTAAACGGCCACAAGTTCAGCGTGTCCGGCGAGGGCGAGGGCGATGCCACCTACGGCAAGCTGA
CCCTGAAGTTCATCTGCACCACCGGCAAGCTGCCCGTGCCCTGGCCCACCCTCGTGACCACCCTGACCTA
CGGCGTGCAGTGCTTCAGCCGCTACCCCGACCACATGAAGCAGCACGACTTCTTCAAGTCCGCCATGCCC
GAAGGCTACGTCCAGGAGCGCACCATCTTCTTCAAGGACGACGGCAACTACAAGACCCGCGCCGAGGTGA
AGTTCGAGGGCGACACCCTGGTGAACCGCATCGAGCTGAAGGGCATCGACTTCAAGGAGGACGGCAACAT
CCTGGGGCACAAGCTGGAGTACAACTACAACAGCCACAACGTCTATATCATGGCCGACAAGCAGAAGAAC
GGCATCAAGGTGAACTTCAAGATCCGCCACAACATCGAGGACGGCAGCGTGCAGCTCGCCGACCACTACC
AGCAGAACACCCCCATCGGCGACGGCCCCGTGCTGCTGCCCGACAACCACTACCTGAGCACCCAGTCCGC
CCTGAGCAAAGACCCCAACGAGAAGCGCGATCACATGGTCCTGCTGGAGTTCGTGACCGCCGCCGGGATC
ACTCTCGGCATGGACGAGCTGTACAAGCACCGGTATACAAGTTTGTACAAAAAAGCAGGCTCTTTAAAGG
AACCAATTCAGTCGACTGGATCCACCATGACCTCCATACCCGCCAATCTGTCTAGCAATAATGTTGCTGG
TGCAGCAACCTTACCAGGAGCTGCGGCACCGCCAGAGAAATATACATGGCCGAACTCCAAGGACGATTAC
GAGCTGAGGGACGTCATTGGTGTGGGTGCCACAGCCGTTGTCCATGGGGCTTACTGTATTCCAAGGAACG
AGAAGTGCGCCATTAAGCGCATCAACCTGGAGAAGTGGAACACATCGATGGACGAGCTGCTCAAGGAGAT
TCAGGCCATGTCCTCCTGTTTTCACGAGAACGTGGTGACCTATCACACCTCATTTGTGGTTAGGGAAGAG
CTCTGGTTGGTGCTAAGACTTCTAGAAGGCGGTTCTTTGCTGGACATCATCAAGCACAAGATGCGAACGT
CCAACTGCAAACAGGGTGTCTTCGACGAAGCCACCATTGCCACGGTACTGAAGGAAGTCCTAAAGGGATT
GGAATATTTCCATTCGAACGGGCAAATCCATCGTGATATCAAGGCCGGCAATATTTTGATTGGTGACGAT
GGCACCATTCAAATCGCTGACTTCGGTGTGAGTGCATGGCTGGCCACTGGCAGGGATTTGTCCAGGCAGA
AAGTGCGCCACACCTTTGTGGGCACACCGTGTTGGATGGCTCCCGAGGTGATGGAGCAGGATCATGGCTA
TGACTTTAAGGCGGACATTTGGTCCTTTGGAATAACAGCTATCGAAATGGCCACGGGCACTGCACCATAC
CATAAATACCCGCCCATGAAGGTGCTAATGCTGACCCTGCAAAATGATCCGCCCACCTTGGACACGGGTG
CGGACGATAAAGATCAATATAAGGCGTATGGCAAGACATTCCGCAAGATGATCGTCGAGTGCTTGCAAAA
GGAGCCATCGAAACGTCCCACGGCTAGTGAGCTTTTGAAGCACGCTTTCTTCAAGAAGGCCAAGGATCGC
AAATATCTCACCCAGACGTTGCTGCAATCTGGGCCCAGTATGGAGACCAGGGTTCACAAGGCGGCGAAAC
GCCAACCAGGAGCCTCGGGCCGTTTGCATCGCACGGTGACAGGCGAATGGGTCTGGTCTAGCGAAGAGGA
GGACAATGGTGGCTCTGCCACCGGTTCCGGAACAGGAGACAGAAAACATCCATCTTCGGACTCGGATTCC
GAGGATAGACCCATGAATCGATTGGAAAGAGCCGACTCATCGGACAGCGACCGGGAAGAGCCTTCTCCCG
AAATAACCCACAGTGTTTCCTCAGCCACAGTGACGCCTGGAGCTCCAGCTGCTGCTGGTGCTGGTGCAGC
CCAAGAGCTAACAGCTGGCATTGCTCAATTACCACTACCTAGCGAAGCGGCCGGCGAGGCGCCACCAGTC
AATCTTGTCCTTCGCATGCGCAACTTGCGACGTGAACTTCACGACATTCGCTTCGAGTTCGTTGTGGGCA
AGGACACTGCCGAGGGTATCGCTACAGAACTGGTAGACGCCGGACTCGTTGATGCGCTGGATACCCAACC
GATGGCAACGCATCTGGATCAACTGATAGCTGCCAGTGCAACGATGAAAACGATTACTTTCCAATTGAGC
TCCGGCGTGCAGCCGGGCGAAGTGCCCGACGAACGATCACTGGTGGGATATGCGCAGATCTCCATCACGG
ACTAGTGTCGACTCGAGATATCTAGACCCAGCTTTC
